>Addgene plasmid #239842 | pLX-TRV2-vCHLI | addgene full sequence | sequence record 484647 | Addgene NGS Result
CCATCATCAGTTCGGTGGTCTTCCGACGAACAATAAGGCCGCAAATCGCGGCCTTTTTTATTGATAACAA
AACCGGCTCAGTTCTGCGTAGAAACCAACATGCAAGCTCCACCGGGTGCAAAGCGGCAGCGGCGGCAGGA
TATATTCAATTGTAAATGGCTTCATGTCCGGGAAATCTACTGGTGGCAGGATATATTGTGGTGTAAACAA
TGGAGAAAAAGATTAATTAAGTACTAGTAGCCTGGTCGAAACCGTCTCAGATTCCATTGCCCAGCTATCT
GTCACTTTATTGTGAAGATAGTGGAAAAGGAAGGTGGCTCCTACAAATGCCATCATTGCGATAAAGGAAA
GGCCATCGTTGAAGATGCCTCTGCCGACAGTGGTCCCAAAGATGGACCCCCACCCACGAGGAGCATCGTG
GAAAAAGAAGACGTTCCAACCACGTCTTCAAAGCAAGTGGATTGATGTGATATCTCCACTGACGTAAGGG
ATGACGCACAATCCCACTATCCTTCGCAAGACCCTTCCTCTATATAAGGAAGTTCATTTCATTTGGAGAG
GATAAAACATTGCACCTATGGTGTTGCCCTGGCTGGGGTATGTCAGTGATCGCAGTAGAATGTACTAATT
GACAAGTTGGAGAATACGGTAGAACGTCCTTATCCAACACAGCCTTTATCCCTCTCCCTGACGAGGTTTT
TGTCAGTGTAATATTTCTTTTTGAACTATCCAGCTTAGTACCGTACGGGAAAGTGACTGGTGTGCTTATC
TTTGAAATGTTACTTTGGGTTTCGGTTCTTTAGGTTAGTAAGAAAGCACTTGTCTTCTCATACAAAGGAA
AACCTGAGACGTATCGCTTACGAAAGTAGCAATGAAAGAAAGGTGGTGGTTTTAATCGCTACCGCAAAAA
CGATGGGGTCGTTTTAATTAACTTCTCCTACGCAAGCGTCTAAACGGACGTTGGGGTTTTGCTAGTTTCT
TTAGAGAAAACTAGCTAAGTCTTTAATGTTATCATTAGAGATGGCATAAATATAATACTTGTGTCTGCTG
ATAAGATCATTTTAATTTGGACGATTAGACTTGTTGAACTACAGGTTACTGAATCACTTGCGCTAATCAA
CATGGGAGATATGTACGATGAATCATTTGACAAGTCGGGCGGTCCTGCTGACTTGATGGACGATTCTTGG
GTGGAATCAGTTTCGTGGAAAGATCTGTTGAAGAAGTTACACAGCATAAAATTTGCACTACAGTCTGGTA
GAGATGAGATCACTGGGTTACTAGCGGCACTGAATAGACAGTGTCCTTATTCACCATATGAGCAGTTTCC
AGATAAGAAGGTGTATTTCCTTTTAGACTCACGGGCTAACAGTGCTCTTGGTGTGATTCAGAACGCTTCA
GCGTTCAAGAGACGAGCTGATGAGAAGAATGCAGTGGCGGGTGTTACAAATATTCCTGCGAATCCAAACA
CAACGGTTACGACGAACCAAGGGAGTACTACTACTACCAAGGCGAACACTGGCTCGACTTTGGAAGAAGA
CTTGTACACTTATTACAAATTCGATGATGCCTCTACAGCTTTCCACAAATCTCTAACTTCGTTAGAGAAC
ATGGAGTTGAAGAGTTATTACCGAAGGAACTTTGAGAAAGTATTCGGGATTAAGTTTGGTGGAGCAGCTG
CTAGTTCATCTGCACCGCCTCCAGCGAGTGGAGGTCCGATACGTCCTAATCCCTAGGGATTTAAGGACGT
GAACTCTGTTGAGATCTCTGTGAAATTCAGAGGGTGGGTGATACCATATTCACTGATGCCATTAGCGACA
TCTAAATAGGGCTAATTGTGACTAATTTGAGGGAATTTCCTTTACCATTGACGTCAGTGTCGTTGGTAGC
ATTTGAGTTTCGCAATGCACGAATTACTTAGGAAGTGGCTTGACGACACTAATGTGTTATTGTTAGATAA
TGGTTTGGTGGTCAAGGTACGTAGTAGAGTCCCACATATTCGCACGTATGAAGTAATTGGAAAGTTGTCA
GTTTTTGATAATTCACTGGGAGATGATACGCTGTTTGAGGGAAAAGTAGAGAACGTATTTGTTTTTATGT
TCAGGCGGTTCTTGTGTGTCAACAAAGATGGACATTGTTACTCAAGGAAGCACGATGAGCTTTATTATTA
CGGACGAGTGGACTTAGATTCTGTGAGTAAGGTTACCGAATTCTGCACACAAGGTTAAAAACGCTGTAGT
AATACATGCGCAAGAACAGGCTGAGCATCTTGTTCTGGGGTTTCACACTATCTTTAGAGAAAGTGTTAAG
TTAATTAAGTTATCTTAATTAAGAGCATAATTATACTGATTTGTCTCTCGTTGATAGAGTCTATCATTCT
GTTACTAAAAATTTGACAACTCGGTTTGCTGACCTACTGGTTACTGTATCACTTACCCGAGTTAACGCCT
GAAACTTGGGCATGCATTCCAAATCGATCAAGAAGCTCTATGTCCCGAAGACATTAAACTACGGTTCTTT
AAGTAGATCCGTGTCTGAAGTTTTAGGTTCAATTTAAACCTACGAGATTGACATTCTCGACTGATCTTGA
TTGATCGGTAAGTCTTTTGTAATTTAATTTTCTTTTTGATTTTATTTTAAATTGTTATCTGTTTCTGTGT
ATAGACTGTTTGAGATCGGCGTTTGGCCGACTCATTGTCTTACCATAGGGGAACGGACTTTGTTTGTGTT
GTTATTTTATTTGTATTTTATTAAAATTCTCAACGATCTGAAAAAGCCTCGCGGCTAAGAGATTGTTGGG
GGGTGAGTAAGTACTTTTAAAGTGATGATGGTTACAAAGGCAAAAGGGGTAAAACCCCTCGCCTACGTAA
GCGTTATTACGCCCGGGTCGGCATGGCATCTCCACCTCCTCGCGGTCCGACCTGGGCTACTTCGGTAGGC
TAAGGGAGAAGCGCTGAAATCACCAGTCTCTCTCTACAAATCTATCTCTCTCTATTTTCTCCATAAATAA
TGTGTGAGTAGTTTCCCGATAAGGGAAATTAGGGTTCTTATAGGGTTTCGCTCATGTGTTGAGCATATAA
GAAACCCTTAGTATGTATTTGTATTTGTAAAATACTTCTATCAATAAAATTTCTAATTCCTAAAACCAAA
ATTCAGGTCAGGAGACGGGACAAGGATGCGAGCTAGCCTGCAGGAATTGTTGATTTTGTGATGACTGATG
GCAGGATATATGCGGTTGTAATTCATTTTTATTGTCTAAATTTCTGTATTTGTTTGTTTGTTCGGTTGTA
AATTTTTTTGGAAGAACAAGAAAAGAAAAAACACCCGTTAGGGTGTTTTTAGTTAGTGTGGCGCGCCGAC
TTGCGACATGCGGTCCTTTGCAATCAACTATTAGAAAAATTCATCCAGCATCAGATGAAATTGCAGTTTG
TTCATATCCGGATTATCAATGCCATATTTCTGAAACAGACGTTTTTGCAGGCTCGGGCTAAATTCGCCCA
GGCAGTTCCACAGAATGGCCAGATCCTGATAACGATCCGCAATGCCCACACGGCCCACATCAATGCAGCC
AATCAGTTTGCCTTCATCGAAAATCAGGTTATCCAGGCTAAAATCGCCGTGGGTCACCACGCTATCCGGG
CTAAACGGCAGCAGTTTATGCATTTCTTTCCACACCTGTTCCACCGGCCAGCCGTTACGTTCATCATCAA
AATCGCTCGCATCCACCAGGCCGTTGTTCATACGGCTCTGCGCCTGGGCCAGACGAAACACACGATCGCT
GTTAAACGGGCAGTTGCACACCGGAATGCTATGCAGACGACGCAGAAACACGGCCAGCGCATCCACAATG
TTTTCGCCGCTATCCGGATATTCTTCCAGCACCTGAAACGCGGTTTTGCCCGGAATCGCGGTGGTCAGCA
GCCACGCATCATCCGGGGTGCGAATAAAATGTTTAATGGTCGGCAGCGGCATAAATTCGGTCAGCCAGTT
CAGACGCACCATTTCATCGGTCACATCGTTCGCCACGCTGCCTTTGCCATGTTTCAGAAACAGTTCCGGC
GCATCCGGTTTGCCATACAGACGATAAATGGTCGCGCCGCTCTGACCCACGTTATCACGCGCCCATTTAT
AGCCATACAGATCCGCATCCATGTTGCTGTTCAGACGCGGACGGCTACAGCTCGTTTCACGCTGAATATG
GCTCATAACACCCCTTGTATTACTGTTTATGTAAGCAGACAGTTTTATTGTTCATGATGATATATTTTTA
TCTTGTGCAATGTAACATCAGAGATTTTGAGACACAAGATCGGATTGGCGGTTATGCGGTTCTACCGGCG
CGGCAGCGTTACCCGTGTCGGCGGCTCCAACGGCTCGCCATCGTCCAGAAAACACGGCTCATCGGGCATC
GGCAGGCGCTGCTGCCCGCGCCGTTCCCATTCCTCCGTTTCGGTCAAGGCTGGCAGGTCTGGTTCCATGC
CCGGAATGCCGGGCTGGCTGGGCGGCTCCTCGCCGGGGCCGGTCGGTAGTTGCTGCTCGCCCGGATACAG
GGTCGGGATGCGGCGCAGGTCGCCATGCCCCAACAGCGATTCGTCCTGGTCGTCGTGATCAACCACCACG
GCGGCACTGAACACCGACAGGCGCAACTGGTCGCGGGGCTGGCCCCACGCCACGCGGTCATTGACCACGT
AGGCCGACACGGTGCCGGGGCCGTTGAGCTTCACGACGGAGATCCAGCGCTCGGCCACCAAGTCCTTGAC
TGCGTATTGGACCGTCCGCAAAGAACGTCCGATGAGCTTGGAAAGTGTCTTCTGGCTGACCACCACGGCG
TTCTGGTGGCCCATCTGCGCCACGAGGTGATGCAGCAGCATTGCCGCCGTGGGTTTCCTCGCAATAAGCC
CGGCCCACGCCTCATGCGCTTTGCGTTCCGTTTGCACCCAGTGACCGGGCTTGTTCTTGGCTTGAATGCC
GATTTCTCTGGACTGCGTGGCCATGCTTATCTCCATGCGGTAGGGGTGCCGCACGGTTGCGGCACCATGC
GCAATCAGCTGCAACTTTTCGGCAGCGCGACAACAATTATGCGTTGCGTAAAAGTGGCAGTCAATTACAG
ATTTTCTTTAACCTACGCAATGAGCTATTGCGGGGGGTGCCGCAATGAGCTGTTGCGTACCCCCCTTTTT
TAAGTTGTTGATTTTTAAGTCTTTCGCATTTCGCCCTATATCTAGTTCTTTGGTGCCCAAAGAAGGGCAC
CCCTGCGGGGTTCCCCCACGCCTTCGGCGCGGCTCCCCCTCCGGCAAAAAGTGGCCCCTCCGGGGCTTGT
TGATCGACTGCGCGGCCTTCGGCCTTGCCCAAGGTGGCGCTGCCCCCTTGGAACCCCCGCACTCGCCGCC
GTGAGGCTCGGGGGGCAGGCGGGCGGGCTTCGCCCTTCGACTGCCCCCACTCGCATAGGCTTGGGTCGTT
CCAGGCGCGTCAAGGCCAAGCCGCTGCGCGGTCGCTGCGCGAGCCTTGACCCGCCTTCCACTTGGTGTCC
AACCGGCAAGCGAAGCGCGCAGGCCGCAGGCCGGAGGCTTTTCCCCAGAGAAAATTAAAAAAATTGATGG
GGCAAGGCCGCAGGCCGCGCAGTTGGAGCCGGTGGGTATGTGGTCGAAGGCTGGGTAGCCGGTGGGCAAT
CCCTGTGGTCAAGCTCGTGGGCAGGCGCAGCCTGTCCATCAGCTTGTCCAGCAGGGTTGTCCACGGGCCG
AGCGAAGCGAGCCAGCCGGTGGCCGCTCGCGGCCATCGTCCACATATCCACGGGCTGGCAAGGGAGCGCA
GCGACCGCGCAGGGCGAAGCCCGGAGAGCAAGCCCGTAGGGGG
Features (pLannotate 1.2.2; 12 found; start..end, strand, type, name):
    133..157     +  misc_feature   LB T-DNA repeat: left border repeat from octopine Ach5 T-DNA
    184..208     +  misc_feature   LB T-DNA repeat: left border repeat from nopaline C58 T-DNA
    260..517     +  promoter       35SPPDK promoter (fragment): hybrid promoter consisting of the cauliflower mosaic virus 35S enhancer fused to the maize C4PPDK basal promoter (Yoo et al., 2007)
    516..562     +  promoter       minimal CaMV 35S promoter: minimal 35S promoter from cauliflower mosaic virus
   1122..1733    +  CDS            CP: CAPSD_TRVPP - Experimental evidence at protein level: Swiss-Prot protein existence level 1. Capsid protein self-assembles to form rod-shaped virions about 22 nm in diameter with a central canal enclosing the viral genomic RNA. From Tobacco rattle virus (isolate PpK20) (TRV).
   1905..2207    +  CDS            P40_TRVPP (fragment): Experimental evidence at protein level: Swiss-Prot protein existence level 1. Involved in transmission of the virus by the vector nematode Paratrichodorus pachydermus. From Tobacco rattle virus (isolate PpK20) (TRV).
   2844..2883    +  ncRNA          TLS-PK6: Accession: RF01101 - Pseudoknot of tRNA-like structure
   2882..2954    +  ncRNA          HDV ribozyme (fragment): Accession: RF00094 - Hepatitis delta virus ribozyme
   2996..3152    +  polyA_signal   CaMV poly(A) signal (fragment): cauliflower mosaic virus polyadenylation signal
   3394..4206    -  CDS            aphA1: KKA1_ECOLX - Also known as nptI. Protein inferred from homology: Swiss-Prot protein existence level 3. Resistance to kanamycin and structurally-related aminoglycosides, including amikacin. From Escherichia coli.
   4332..4994    -  CDS            pBBR1 Rep: replication protein for the broad-host-range plasmid pBBR1 from Bordetella bronchiseptica
   4995..5766    -  rep_origin     pBBR1 oriV: replication origin of the broad-host-range plasmid pBBR1 from Bordetella bronchiseptica; requires the pBBR1 Rep protein for replication
