[The description below was written by a language model from this plasmid's Addgene catalogue record and pLannotate feature annotations shown in this document.]
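Description:
pLX-TRV2-vCHLI is a compact T-DNA binary plasmid (about 5.9 kb) that carries an infectious cDNA clone of tobacco rattle virus (TRV) RNA2, modified for virus-induced gene silencing in plants. It derives from the pLX-TRV2 backbone and replicates through the broad-host-range pBBR1 origin with its cognate Rep protein. This system should allow maintenance in both E. coli and Agrobacterium, although the record itself lists only E. coli propagation. Selection is by kanamycin, conferred by the aphA1 (nptI) gene. The annotation shows two left border repeats, one of octopine type and one of nopaline type, upstream of the viral cassette. No right border was annotated in the feature table.

The viral cassette is driven by a cauliflower mosaic virus 35S-type promoter, annotated as a 35S enhancer fragment plus a minimal 35S promoter. The transcribed region includes the TRV capsid protein coding sequence, a fragment of the P40 protein from isolate PpK20, and the 3′ tRNA-like structure pseudoknot of the viral RNA. A hepatitis delta virus ribozyme follows directly and self-cleaves to produce a defined viral 3′ end, and a CaMV polyadenylation signal then terminates transcription. The payload is vCHLI, a 32-nt synthetic insert designed to match CHLI homologs in Nicotiana benthamiana and Solanum aethiopicum. It is too short to be annotated, so its exact position within the viral genome is not given.

The stated purpose is to express this short RNA insert from the replicating virus so that it triggers silencing of CHLI genes. TRV has a bipartite genome, so this RNA2 construct would normally be used with a companion TRV RNA1 clone, which the record does not describe.
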