Addgene plasmid #239842: pLX-TRV2-vCHLI
Purpose: Derivative of pLX-TRV2, a tobacco rattle virus (TRV) vector, designed for the expression of a 32-nt insert to silence CHLI homolog genes in Nicotiana benthamiana and Solanum aethiopicum
Depositing lab: Fabio Pasin. Depositing organization: Centro de Investigaciones Biologicas Margarita Salas (CIB-CSIC). Publication: Comparative genomics-driven design of virus-delivered short RNA inserts triggering robust gene silencing. Garcia A, Aragones V, Gioiosa S, Herraiz FJ, Ortiz-Garcia P, Prohens J, Daros JA, Pasin F. Plant Biotechnol J. 2025 Nov;23(11):4930-4932. doi: 10.1111/pbi.70254. Epub 2025 Jul 24. PubMed 41170645.
Backbone
  Vector backbone: pLX-TRV2
  Vector type: Plant Expression, RNAi
Growth in bacteria
  Bacterial resistance: Kanamycin, 50 μg/mL
  Growth temperature: 37°C
  Growth strain: DH5alpha
  Copy number: Unknown
Gene/Insert
  Gene/Insert name: vCHLI
  Species: Synthetic
  Insert size (bp): 32
Terms and licenses: Academic/Nonprofit Terms; Industry Terms: Not Available to Industry
How to cite: pLX-TRV2-vCHLI was a gift from Fabio Pasin (Addgene plasmid # 239842 ; http://n2t.net/addgene:239842 ; RRID:Addgene_239842)
